Addgene plasmid #107685: pCMV-dCpf1-BE
Purpose: Expresses dLbCpf1-BE in mammalian cells
Depositing lab: Jia Chen. Depositing organization: ShanghaiTech University. Publication: Base editing with a Cpf1-cytidine deaminase fusion. Li X, Wang Y, Liu Y, Yang B, Wang X, Wei J, Lu Z, Zhang Y, Wu J, Huang X, Yang L, Chen J. Nat Biotechnol. 2018 Mar 19. pii: nbt.4102. doi: 10.1038/nbt.4102. PubMed 29553573.
Backbone
  Vector backbone: CMV
  Vector type: Mammalian Expression
Growth in bacteria
  Bacterial resistance: Ampicillin, 100 μg/mL
  Growth temperature: 37°C
  Growth strain: DH5alpha
  Copy number: High Copy
Gene/Insert
  Gene/Insert name: dLbCpf1-BE (alt name: pCMV-SV40NLS-APOBEC1-XTEN-dLbCpf1(D832A/E1006A/D1125A)-SV40NLS-SGGS-UGI-SV40NLS)
  Species: R. norvegicus (rat); Lachnospiraceae bacterium, Bacteriophage PBS2
  Insert size (bp): 4764
  Mutation: D832A/E925A/D1148A
  Promoter: CMV
  Cloning method: Gibson Cloning
  Sequencing primers: 5′ CMV; 3′ BGH poly reverse
Resource information
  A portion of this plasmid was derived from a plasmid made by: derived from plasmid pCMV-BE3 (David Liu, Addgene plasmid # 73021)
Terms and licenses: Academic/Nonprofit Terms; Industry Terms: Not Available to Industry
Depositor comments: derived from plasmid pCMV-BE3 (David Liu, Addgene plasmid # 73021)
How to cite: pCMV-dCpf1-BE was a gift from Jia Chen (Addgene plasmid # 107685 ; http://n2t.net/addgene:107685 ; RRID:Addgene_107685)
