[The description below was written by a language model from this plasmid's Addgene catalogue record and pLannotate feature annotations shown in this document.]
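Description:
pCMV-dCpf1-BE is an 8.2 kb mammalian expression plasmid that encodes a Cpf1-based cytidine base editor, dLbCpf1-BE, and was built by Gibson cloning from the Cas9 base editor plasmid pCMV-BE3. It is propagated in E. coli as a high-copy plasmid through a ColE1/pUC-type origin and is selected with ampicillin via the β-lactamase gene. Remnants of lac regulatory sequence and a pBR322 bom fragment are backbone leftovers. No mammalian selection marker is annotated, so the plasmid appears suited to transient transfection.

The roughly 4.8 kb insert is transcribed from the human CMV immediate-early enhancer and promoter and terminated by the bovine growth hormone polyadenylation signal. A T7 promoter lies just upstream of the coding region. According to the catalogue name, the fusion reads SV40 NLS, rat APOBEC1 cytidine deaminase, XTEN linker, catalytically dead Lachnospiraceae bacterium Cpf1 (Cas12a), SV40 NLS, SGGS linker, the uracil-DNA glycosylase inhibitor UGI from bacteriophage PBS2, and a final SV40 NLS. The automated feature table identifies APOBEC1 and UGI but leaves the long stretch between them unannotated, which is where dLbCpf1 should lie. The short segment it labels as an ABE(7.10) fragment most likely corresponds to the XTEN linker shared with that editor. The record is inconsistent about the inactivating substitutions, listing D832A/E925A/D1148A in the mutation field and D832A/E1006A/D1125A in the alternative name.

In use, a separately supplied crRNA (not encoded in the annotated features) guides the nuclease-dead Cpf1 to a target site. APOBEC1 then deaminates cytosines in the displaced strand, and UGI blocks uracil excision, favouring C-to-T conversion without a double-strand break.
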