Features (pLannotate 1.2.2; 17 found; start..end, strand, type, name):
     39..418     +  enhancer       CMV enhancer: human cytomegalovirus immediate early enhancer
    419..622     +  promoter       CMV promoter: human cytomegalovirus (CMV) immediate early promoter
    664..682     +  promoter       T7 promoter: promoter for bacteriophage T7 RNA polymerase
    720..1406    +  CDS            Apobec1: ABEC1_RAT - Experimental evidence at protein level: Swiss-Prot protein existence level 1. Catalytic component of the apolipoprotein B mRNA editing enzyme complex which is responsible for the postranscriptional editing of a CAA codon for Gln to a UAA codon for stop in the APOB mRNA. May also play a role in the epigenetic regulation of gene expression by participating in DNA demethylation. From Rattus norvegicus (Rat).
   1407..1454    +  CDS            ABE(7.10) (fragment): adenine base editor comprising wild-type E. coli TadA fused to the evolved TadA*(7.10) mutant (Gaudelli et al., 2017)
   5178..5426    +  CDS            UGI: UNGI_BPPB2 - Experimental evidence at protein level: Swiss-Prot protein existence level 1. This protein binds specifically and reversibly to the host uracil-DNA glycosylase, preventing removal of uracil residues from PBS2 DNA by the host uracil-excision repair system. From Bacillus phage PBS2 (Bacteriophage PBS2).
   5514..5738    +  polyA_signal   bGH poly(A) signal: bovine growth hormone polyadenylation signal
   5742..5763    +  promoter       SV40 promoter (fragment): SV40 enhancer and early promoter
   5768..5784    +  misc_feature   MCS (fragment): pBluescript multiple cloning site
   5833..5849    -  protein_bind   lac operator: The lac repressor binds to the lac operator to inhibit transcription in E. coli. This inhibition can be relieved by adding lactose or isopropyl-β-D-thiogalactopyranoside (IPTG). lac repressor encoded by lacI
   5857..5887    -  promoter       lac promoter: promoter for the E. coli lac operon
   5902..5923    -  protein_bind   CAP binding site: CAP binding activates transcription in the presence of cAMP. E. coli catabolite activator protein
   5936..6028    -  CDS            lacI (fragment): lac repressor; lacI; The lac repressor binds to the lac operator to inhibit transcription in E. coli. This inhibition can be relieved by adding lactose or isopropyl-β-D-thiogalactopyranoside (IPTG).
   6211..6799    -  rep_origin     ori: high-copy-number ColE1/pMB1/pBR322/pUC origin of replication
   6970..7830    -  CDS            AmpR: β-lactamase; bla; confers resistance to ampicillin, carbenicillin, and related antibiotics
   7831..7935    -  promoter       AmpR promoter: bla
   8006..8050    -  misc_feature   bom (fragment): basis of mobility region from pBR322
>Addgene plasmid #107685 | pCMV-dCpf1-BE | addgene full sequence | sequence record 207593 | Addgene NGS Result
TGCGCTGCTTCGCGATGTACGGGCCAGATATACGCGTTGACATTGATTATTGACTAGTTATTAATAGTAA
TCAATTACGGGGTCATTAGTTCATAGCCCATATATGGAGTTCCGCGTTACATAACTTACGGTAAATGGCC
CGCCTGGCTGACCGCCCAACGACCCCCGCCCATTGACGTCAATAATGACGTATGTTCCCATAGTAACGCC
AATAGGGACTTTCCATTGACGTCAATGGGTGGAGTATTTACGGTAAACTGCCCACTTGGCAGTACATCAA
GTGTATCATATGCCAAGTACGCCCCCTATTGACGTCAATGACGGTAAATGGCCCGCCTGGCATTATGCCC
AGTACATGACCTTATGGGACTTTCCTACTTGGCAGTACATCTACGTATTAGTCATCGCTATTACCATGGT
GATGCGGTTTTGGCAGTACATCAATGGGCGTGGATAGCGGTTTGACTCACGGGGATTTCCAAGTCTCCAC
CCCATTGACGTCAATGGGAGTTTGTTTTGGCACCAAAATCAACGGGACTTTCCAAAATGTCGTAACAACT
CCGCCCCATTGACGCAAATGGGCGGTAGGCGTGTACGGTGGGAGGTCTATATAAGCAGAGCTGGTTTAGT
GAACCGTCAGATCCGCTAGAGATCCGCGGCCGCTAATACGACTCACTATAGGGAGAGCCGCCACCATGCC
CAAGAAGAAGAGGAAAGTCATGAGCTCAGAGACTGGCCCAGTGGCTGTGGACCCCACATTGAGACGGCGG
ATCGAGCCCCATGAGTTTGAGGTATTCTTCGATCCGAGAGAGCTCCGCAAGGAGACCTGCCTGCTTTACG
AAATTAATTGGGGGGGCCGGCACTCCATTTGGCGACATACATCACAGAACACTAACAAGCACGTCGAAGT
CAACTTCATCGAGAAGTTCACGACAGAAAGATATTTCTGTCCGAACACAAGGTGCAGCATTACCTGGTTT
CTCAGCTGGAGCCCATGCGGCGAATGTAGTAGGGCCATCACTGAATTCCTGTCAAGGTATCCCCACGTCA
CTCTGTTTATTTACATCGCAAGGCTGTACCACCACGCTGACCCCCGCAATCGACAAGGCCTGCGGGATTT
GATCTCTTCAGGTGTGACTATCCAAATTATGACTGAGCAGGAGTCAGGATACTGCTGGAGAAACTTTGTG
AATTATAGCCCGAGTAATGAAGCCCACTGGCCTAGGTATCCCCATCTGTGGGTACGACTGTACGTTCTTG
AACTGTACTGCATCATACTGGGCCTGCCTCCTTGTCTCAACATTCTGAGAAGGAAGCAGCCACAGCTGAC
ATTCTTTACCATCGCTCTTCAGTCTTGTCATTACCAGCGACTGCCCCCACACATTCTCTGGGCCACCGGG
TTGAAAAGCGGCAGCGAGACTCCCGGGACCTCAGAGTCCGCCACACCCGAAAGTATGTCAAAGCTGGAGA
AATTCACCAACTGTTATAGCCTGTCTAAGACCCTGCGCTTCAAGGCAATCCCAGTGGGCAAGACACAAGA
GAACATTGACAACAAACGGCTCCTGGTGGAGGATGAGAAGAGGGCTGAAGATTACAAGGGCGTTAAGAAG
CTGCTGGATAGGTACTATCTGTCATTCATCAACGATGTCCTCCACAGTATCAAGCTGAAGAATCTGAACA
ATTACATTTCTCTGTTCCGGAAGAAGACACGGACCGAGAAGGAGAACAAAGAGCTGGAGAATCTGGAGAT
CAACCTGAGGAAAGAAATAGCTAAGGCTTTCAAAGGGAACGAGGGTTACAAGTCCCTGTTCAAGAAAGAC
ATTATCGAGACTATTCTGCCTGAGTTCCTGGACGATAAAGATGAGATCGCCCTCGTCAATTCCTTCAATG
GGTTTACCACAGCCTTTACCGGCTTCTTCGACAATAGAGAGAATATGTTCTCTGAAGAGGCCAAATCCAC
TAGCATCGCCTTTCGCTGCATAAACGAGAACCTGACTAGGTACATCAGCAATATGGACATCTTTGAGAAA
GTCGATGCCATATTCGACAAACATGAGGTGCAGGAGATTAAGGAGAAGATCCTGAACTCAGATTACGATG
TCGAAGATTTCTTCGAGGGAGAGTTCTTCAACTTCGTGCTCACACAAGAGGGCATTGATGTGTACAATGC
AATCATTGGAGGGTTCGTGACAGAGAGTGGCGAGAAGATAAAGGGCCTGAACGAGTATATCAACCTCTAC
AACCAGAAAACCAAGCAGAAACTGCCTAAGTTCAAGCCACTGTACAAACAAGTGCTCTCAGATAGGGAAA
GCCTGAGCTTCTACGGTGAAGGGTATACATCAGATGAAGAAGTGCTCGAAGTGTTCCGCAACACCCTCAA
TAAGAACAGTGAAATCTTCTCTTCAATCAAGAAGCTGGAGAAACTGTTCAAGAATTTCGATGAGTACTCC
TCTGCCGGAATCTTTGTGAAGAATGGCCCTGCAATATCCACTATTAGCAAAGACATCTTTGGCGAGTGGA
ACGTTATCAGGGATAAGTGGAATGCCGAGTACGATGATATTCATCTCAAGAAGAAAGCCGTGGTTACAGA
GAAATACGAGGATGATAGACGCAAGAGCTTTAAGAAGATTGGTAGCTTCTCTCTCGAACAGCTGCAGGAG
TACGCCGACGCTGACCTGTCAGTCGTGGAGAAACTCAAGGAGATCATAATCCAGAAGGTGGATGAAATCT
ACAAAGTGTATGGAAGCTCTGAGAAACTCTTCGATGCAGACTTTGTTCTGGAGAAGAGTCTGAAGAAGAA
CGACGCAGTGGTTGCTATCATGAAGGACCTGCTGGATTCTGTTAAGTCTTTCGAGAATTACATTAAGGCA
TTCTTTGGTGAAGGGAAGGAGACAAATAGGGACGAGAGCTTCTATGGCGACTTTGTTCTGGCCTACGACA
TCCTCCTCAAGGTTGACCACATCTATGACGCTATACGGAATTACGTTACCCAGAAGCCCTATAGCAAAGA
CAAGTTCAAGCTGTATTTCCAGAATCCACAGTTTATGGGTGGGTGGGATAAAGACAAAGAAACAGATTAC
AGGGCCACTATCCTGCGGTACGGCAGCAAATACTATCTGGCTATCATGGATAAGAAGTACGCCAAATGCC
TCCAGAAGATCGACAAGGACGACGTGAACGGTAACTACGAGAAGATCAATTACAAGCTCCTGCCAGGACC
TAACAAGATGCTGCCCAAGGTGTTCTTCTCCAAGAAATGGATGGCCTACTATAACCCAAGCGAGGACATT
CAGAAGATATACAAGAATGGGACATTCAAGAAGGGCGATATGTTCAACCTCAACGACTGCCACAAGCTGA
TTGATTTCTTCAAGGATAGCATTTCTCGCTATCCCAAGTGGTCTAATGCATACGATTTCAACTTCAGCGA
GACTGAGAAGTACAAAGACATCGCTGGCTTCTACCGGGAGGTGGAAGAGCAAGGCTATAAGGTGTCATTC
GAATCCGCTTCTAAGAAGGAAGTGGATAAGCTCGTGGAAGAGGGTAAGCTGTACATGTTCCAGATATACA
ACAAAGACTTCAGCGATAAGAGCCACGGCACTCCAAACCTCCATACTATGTATTTCAAGCTGCTGTTTGA
CGAGAACAACCACGGACAGATTAGGCTGTCAGGAGGCGCAGAACTCTTCATGCGCAGAGCTTCACTGAAG
AAGGAGGAACTCGTTGTCCACCCAGCCAATAGCCCTATAGCCAATAAGAATCCAGACAATCCTAAGAAAA
CCACTACTCTGTCTTACGATGTGTATAAGGATAAGAGATTCTCTGAAGATCAGTACGAACTGCACATACC
CATTGCCATTAACAAGTGCCCTAAGAACATCTTCAAGATTAACACAGAGGTTAGAGTGCTCCTGAAACAC
GACGATAACCCTTATGTTATAGGCATTGCTCGCGGAGAGAGAAACCTGCTGTACATCGTCGTGGTGGACG
GCAAAGGCAACATCGTGGAACAGTACAGTCTCAATGAAATCATTAACAATTTCAACGGAATCCGCATTAA
GACCGACTACCATTCTCTCCTCGACAAGAAGGAGAAAGAAAGGTTCGAAGCAAGACAGAATTGGACAAGT
ATAGAGAATATCAAAGAACTGAAGGCTGGGTACATCTCTCAGGTTGTGCACAAGATATGTGAGCTGGTGG
AGAAGTACGACGCTGTTATCGCCCTCGCGGACCTGAATAGCGGCTTCAAGAACTCCAGGGTGAAGGTGGA
GAAGCAGGTGTATCAGAAGTTCGAGAAGATGCTGATCGACAAGCTCAACTATATGGTGGACAAGAAATCC
AATCCTTGCGCTACTGGTGGAGCCCTGAAGGGCTATCAAATCACCAATAAGTTCGAATCTTTCAAGTCTA
TGAGCACCCAGAATGGCTTCATCTTCTACATACCCGCATGGCTGACATCCAAGATTGATCCCTCTACCGG
ATTTGTTAATCTGCTCAAGACTAAGTACACCTCTATTGCTGACTCAAAGAAGTTCATATCATCATTTGAC
CGCATCATGTACGTGCCAGAAGAGGACCTGTTCGAGTTTGCCCTGGATTACAAGAATTTCTCTCGGACTG
ACGCCGACTACATCAAGAAGTGGAAGCTCTACTCTTATGGTAATCGGATTCGCATATTCCGCAATCCCAA
GAAGAATAACGTGTTCGATTGGGAGGAAGTTTGCCTCACCAGCGCTTACAAGGAGCTGTTCAATAAGTAT
GGGATTAACTACCAGCAGGGCGACATAAGAGCCCTGCTGTGCGAACAATCTGATAAGGCATTCTATTCCT
CTTTCATGGCACTGATGTCACTGATGCTGCAAATGCGCAATTCCATCACCGGAAGAACAGACGTGGCCTT
TCTGATCTCTCCTGTCAAGAACTCAGATGGCATCTTCTACGATTCCCGCAACTATGAAGCACAGGAGAAT
GCTATCCTGCCTAAGAATGCCGATGCAAATGGAGCCTATAACATCGCCAGAAAGGTCCTCTGGGCCATAG
GACAATTCAAGAAAGCTGAAGATGAGAAGCTGGACAAGGTGAAGATCGCCATTTCAAACAAAGAGTGGCT
CGAATATGCTCAGACCTCAGTGAAGCATGGATCACCCAAGAAGAAACGGAAAGTGTCTGGTGGTTCTACT
AATCTGTCAGATATTATTGAAAAGGAGACCGGTAAGCAACTGGTTATCCAGGAATCCATCCTCATGCTCC
CAGAGGAGGTGGAAGAAGTCATTGGGAACAAGCCGGAAAGCGATATACTCGTGCACACCGCCTACGACGA
GAGCACCGACGAGAATGTCATGCTTCTGACTAGCGACGCCCCTGAATACAAGCCTTGGGCTCTGGTCATA
CAGGATAGCAACGGTGAGAACAAGATTAAGATGCTCTCTGGTGGTTCTCCCAAGAAGAAGAGGAAAGTCT
AACCGGTCATCATCACCATCACCATTGAGTTTAAACCCGCTGATCAGCCTCGACTGTGCCTTCTAGTTGC
CAGCCATCTGTTGTTTGCCCCTCCCCCGTGCCTTCCTTGACCCTGGAAGGTGCCACTCCCACTGTCCTTT
CCTAATAAAATGAGGAAATTGCATCGCATTGTCTGAGTAGGTGTCATTCTATTCTGGGGGGTGGGGTGGG
GCAGGACAGCAAGGGGGAGGATTGGGAAGACAATAGCAGGCATGCTGGGGATGCGGTGGGCTCTATGGCT
TCTGAGGCGGAAAGAACCAGCTGGGGCTCGATACCGTCGACCTCTAGCTAGAGCTTGGCGTAATCATGGT
CATAGCTGTTTCCTGTGTGAAATTGTTATCCGCTCACAATTCCACACAACATACGAGCCGGAAGCATAAA
GTGTAAAGCCTAGGGTGCCTAATGAGTGAGCTAACTCACATTAATTGCGTTGCGCTCACTGCCCGCTTTC
CAGTCGGGAAACCTGTCGTGCCAGCTGCATTAATGAATCGGCCAACGCGCGGGGAGAGGCGGTTTGCGTA
TTGGGCGCTCTTCCGCTTCCTCGCTCACTGACTCGCTGCGCTCGGTCGTTCGGCTGCGGCGAGCGGTATC
AGCTCACTCAAAGGCGGTAATACGGTTATCCACAGAATCAGGGGATAACGCAGGAAAGAACATGTGAGCA
AAAGGCCAGCAAAAGGCCAGGAACCGTAAAAAGGCCGCGTTGCTGGCGTTTTTCCATAGGCTCCGCCCCC
CTGACGAGCATCACAAAAATCGACGCTCAAGTCAGAGGTGGCGAAACCCGACAGGACTATAAAGATACCA
GGCGTTTCCCCCTGGAAGCTCCCTCGTGCGCTCTCCTGTTCCGACCCTGCCGCTTACCGGATACCTGTCC
GCCTTTCTCCCTTCGGGAAGCGTGGCGCTTTCTCATAGCTCACGCTGTAGGTATCTCAGTTCGGTGTAGG
TCGTTCGCTCCAAGCTGGGCTGTGTGCACGAACCCCCCGTTCAGCCCGACCGCTGCGCCTTATCCGGTAA
CTATCGTCTTGAGTCCAACCCGGTAAGACACGACTTATCGCCACTGGCAGCAGCCACTGGTAACAGGATT
AGCAGAGCGAGGTATGTAGGCGGTGCTACAGAGTTCTTGAAGTGGTGGCCTAACTACGGCTACACTAGAA
GAACAGTATTTGGTATCTGCGCTCTGCTGAAGCCAGTTACCTTCGGAAAAAGAGTTGGTAGCTCTTGATC
CGGCAAACAAACCACCGCTGGTAGCGGTGGTTTTTTTGTTTGCAAGCAGCAGATTACGCGCAGAAAAAAA
GGATCTCAAGAAGATCCTTTGATCTTTTCTACGGGGTCTGACGCTCAGTGGAACGAAAACTCACGTTAAG
GGATTTTGGTCATGAGATTATCAAAAAGGATCTTCACCTAGATCCTTTTAAATTAAAAATGAAGTTTTAA
ATCAATCTAAAGTATATATGAGTAAACTTGGTCTGACAGTTACCAATGCTTAATCAGTGAGGCACCTATC
TCAGCGATCTGTCTATTTCGTTCATCCATAGTTGCCTGACTCCCCGTCGTGTAGATAACTACGATACGGG
AGGGCTTACCATCTGGCCCCAGTGCTGCAATGATACCGCGAGACCCACGCTCACCGGCTCCAGATTTATC
AGCAATAAACCAGCCAGCCGGAAGGGCCGAGCGCAGAAGTGGTCCTGCAACTTTATCCGCCTCCATCCAG
TCTATTAATTGTTGCCGGGAAGCTAGAGTAAGTAGTTCGCCAGTTAATAGTTTGCGCAACGTTGTTGCCA
TTGCTACAGGCATCGTGGTGTCACGCTCGTCGTTTGGTATGGCTTCATTCAGCTCCGGTTCCCAACGATC
AAGGCGAGTTACATGATCCCCCATGTTGTGCAAAAAAGCGGTTAGCTCCTTCGGTCCTCCGATCGTTGTC
AGAAGTAAGTTGGCCGCAGTGTTATCACTCATGGTTATGGCAGCACTGCATAATTCTCTTACTGTCATGC
CATCCGTAAGATGCTTTTCTGTGACTGGTGAGTACTCAACCAAGTCATTCTGAGAATAGTGTATGCGGCG
ACCGAGTTGCTCTTGCCCGGCGTCAATACGGGATAATACCGCGCCACATAGCAGAACTTTAAAAGTGCTC
ATCATTGGAAAACGTTCTTCGGGGCGAAAACTCTCAAGGATCTTACCGCTGTTGAGATCCAGTTCGATGT
AACCCACTCGTGCACCCAACTGATCTTCAGCATCTTTTACTTTCACCAGCGTTTCTGGGTGAGCAAAAAC
AGGAAGGCAAAATGCCGCAAAAAAGGGAATAAGGGCGACACGGAAATGTTGAATACTCATACTCTTCCTT
TTTCAATATTATTGAAGCATTTATCAGGGTTATTGTCTCATGAGCGGATACATATTTGAATGTATTTAGA
AAAATAAACAAATAGGGGTTCCGCGCACATTTCCCCGAAAAGTGCCACCTGACGTCGACGGATCGGGAGA
TCGATCTCCCGATCCCCTAGGGTCGACTCTCAGTACAATCTGCTCTGATGCCGCATAGTTAAGCCAGTAT
CTGCTCCCTGCTTGTGTGTTGGAGGTCGCTGAGTAGTGCGCGAGCAAAATTTAAGCTACAACAAGGCAAG
GCTTGACCGACAATTGCATGAAGAATCTGCTTAGGGTTAGGCGTTT
